Addgene plasmid #55530: mTurquoise-ATG12-N-18
Purpose: Localization: Membrane Receptor, Excitation: 434, Emission: 474
Depositing lab: Michael Davidson. Depositing organization: Florida State University, Tallahassee.
Backbone
  Vector backbone: mTurquoise-N1
  Backbone size w/o insert (bp): 4750
  Vector type: Mammalian Expression
  Selectable markers: Neomycin (select with G418)
Growth in bacteria
  Bacterial resistance: Kanamycin, 50 μg/mL
  Growth temperature: 37°C
  Growth strain: DH5alpha
  Copy number: High Copy
Gene/Insert
  Gene/Insert name: ATG12 (alt name: NM_004707.3)
  Species: H. sapiens (human)
  Entrez Gene: ATG12 (a.k.a. APG12, APG12L, FBR93, HAPG12)
  Promoter: CMV
  Tag / fusion protein: mTurquoise (C terminal on backbone)
  Cloning method: Unknown
  Sequencing primers: 5′ CMV-F; 3′ SV40pA-R
Terms and licenses: Academic/Nonprofit Terms; Industry Terms
Depositor comments: . Excitation = 434; Emission = 474
How to cite: mTurquoise-ATG12-N-18 was a gift from Michael Davidson (Addgene plasmid # 55530 ; http://n2t.net/addgene:55530 ; RRID:Addgene_55530)
