[The description below was written by a language model from this plasmid's Addgene catalogue record.]
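Description:
mTurquoise-ATG12-N-18 is a mammalian expression plasmid built on the mTurquoise-N1 backbone (about 4.75 kb without the insert), an N1-style fluorescent protein fusion vector in which the gene of interest is placed upstream of the fluorescent protein. It is maintained as a high-copy plasmid in E. coli under kanamycin selection. It also carries a neomycin resistance marker, so transfected mammalian cells can be selected with G418. No feature table is provided, so the origin of replication and other backbone elements are not itemised. The use of an SV40 polyA reverse sequencing primer implies an SV40 polyadenylation signal downstream of the fusion cassette.

The payload is human ATG12 (also known as APG12, APG12L, FBR93 or HAPG12), expressed from the CMV promoter with mTurquoise fused to its C terminus. The "N-18" in the name probably refers to the N1-type orientation and an 18-residue linker between the two proteins, though the record does not state this. mTurquoise is a cyan fluorescent protein, listed here with excitation at 434 nm and emission at 474 nm. The construct is intended for fluorescence imaging of the fusion protein's localisation in transfected cells.

The catalogue labels the localisation as "Membrane Receptor". ATG12, however, is generally known as a ubiquitin-like protein of the autophagy pathway that is conjugated to ATG5 through its C-terminal glycine. The label should therefore be treated cautiously, and users should note that a C-terminal tag may interfere with that conjugation. The cloning method is not recorded.
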