>Addgene plasmid #55530 | mTurquoise-ATG12-N-18 | depositor partial sequence | sequence record 85938 | insert sequence
ACGTCAGATCCGCTAGCGCTACCGGACTCAGATCTCGAGGCCACCATGGCGGAGGAGCCGCAGTCTGTGT
TGCAGCTTCCTACTTCAATTGCTGCTGGAGGGGAAGGACTTACGGATGTCTCCCCAGAAACAACCACCCC
GGAGCCCCCGTCTTCCGCTGCAGTTTCCCCGGGAACAGAGGAACCTGCTGGCGACACCAAGAAAAAAATT
GACATTTTGCTAAAGGCTGTGGGAGACACTCCTATTATGAAAACAAAGAAGTGGGCAGTAGAGCGAACAC
GAACCATCCAAGGACTCATTGACTTCATCAAAAAGTTTCTTAAACTTGTGGCCTCAGAACAGTTGTTTAT
TTATGTGAATCAGTCCTTTGCTCCTTCCCCAGACCAAGAAGTTGGAACTCTCTATGAGTGTTTTGGCAGT
GATGGTAAACTGGTTTTACATTACTGCAAGTCTCAGGCGTGGGGAGGCAGCGGTGGAGGCAGCGCATCCG
GCGGAAGCGGAAGCGGACCGGTCGCCACCATGGTGAGCAAGGGCGAGGAGCTGTTCACCGGGGTGGTGCC
CATCCTGGTCGAGCTGGACGGCGACGTAAACGGCCACAAGTTCAGCGTGTCCGGCGAGGGCGAGGGCGAT
GCCACCTACGGCAAGCTGACCCTGAAGTTCATCTGCACCACCGGCAAGCTGCCCGTGCCCTGGCCCACCC
TCGTGACCACCCTGTCCTGGGGCGTGCAGTGCTTCGCCCGCTACCCCGACCACATGAAGCAGCACGACTT
CTTCAAGTCCGCCATGCCCGAAGGCTACGTCCAGGAGCGCACCATCTTCTTCAAGGACGACGGCAACTAC
AAGACCCGCGCCGAGGTGAAGTTCGAGGGCGACACCCTGGTGAACCGCATCGAGCTGAAGGGCATCGACT
TCAAGGAGGACGGCAACATCCTGGGGCACAAGCTGGAGTACAACTACATCAGCGACAACGTCTATATCAC
CGCCGACAAGCAGAAGAACGGCATCAAGGCCAACTTCAAGATCCGCCACAACATCGAGGACGGCGGCGTG
CAGCTCGCCGACCACTACCAGCAGAACACCCCCATCGGCGACGGCCCCGTGCTGCTGCCCGACAACCACT
ACCTGAGCACCCAGTCCAAGCTGAGCAAAGACCCCAACGAGAAGCGCGATCACATGGTCCTGCTGGAGTT
CGTGACCGCCGCCGGGATCACTCTCGGCATGGACGAGCTGTACAAGTAAAGCGGCCGCGACTCTAGATCA
TAATCAGCCATACCACATTG
